>Addgene plasmid #90184 | LP453 | addgene full sequence | sequence record 178304 | Addgene NGS Result
GACATTGATTATTGACTAGTTATTAATAGTAATCAATTACGGGGTCATTAGTTCATAGCCCATATATGGA
GTTCCGCGTTACATAACTTACGGTAAATGGCCCGCCTGGCTGACCGCCCAACGACCCCCGCCCATTGACG
TCAATAATGACGTATGTTCCCATAGTAACGCCAATAGGGACTTTCCATTGACGTCAATGGGTGGAGTATT
TACGGTAAACTGCCCACTTGGCAGTACATCAAGTGTATCATATGCCAAGTCCGCCCCCTATTGACGTCAA
TGACGGTAAATGGCCCGCCTGGCATTATGCCCAGTACATGACCTTACGGGACTTTCCTACTTGGCAGTAC
ATCTACGTATTAGTCATCGCTATTACCATGGTGATGCGGTTTTGGCAGTACACCAATGGGCGTGGATAGC
GGTTTGACTCACGGGGATTTCCAAGTCTCCACCCCATTGACGTCAATGGGAGTTTGTTTTGGCACCAAAA
TCAACGGGACTTTCCAAAATGTCGTAATAACCCCGCCCCGTTGACGCAAATGGGCGGTAGGCGTGTACGG
TGGGAGGTCTATATAAGCAGAGCTCGTTTAGTGAACCGTCAGAATTGATCTACCATGGACTACAAAGACG
ATGACGACAAGCTTGCGGCCGCAATGAACGACTGGCACAGGATTTTCACCCAAAACGTGCTTGTCCCTCC
CCACCCACAGAGAGCGCGCCAGCCTTGGAAGGAATCCACGGCATTCCAGTGTGTCCTCAAGTGGCTGGAC
GGACCGGTAATTAGGCAGGGCGTGCTGGAGGTACTGTCAGAGGTTGAATGCCATCTGCGAGTGTCTTTCT
TTGATGTCACCTACCGGCACTTCTTTGGGAGGACGTGGAAAACCACAGTGAAGCCGACGAAGAGACCGCC
GTCCAGGATCGTCTTTAATGAGCCCTTGTATTTTCACACATCCCTAAACCACCCTCATATCGTGGCTGTG
GTGGAAGTGGTCGCTGAGGGCAAGAAACGGGATGGGAGCCTCCAGACATTGTCCTGTGGGTTTGGAATTC
TTCGGATCTTCAGCAACCAGCCGGACTCTCCTATCTCTGCTTCCCAGGACAAAAGGTTGCGGCTGTACCA
TGGCACCCCCAGAGCCCTCCTGCACCCGCTTCTCCAGGACCCCGCAGAGCAAAACAGACACATGACCCTC
ATTGAGAACTGCAGCCTGCAGTACACGCTGAAGCCACACCCGGCCCTGGAGCCTGCGTTCCACCTTCTTC
CTGAGAACCTTCTGGTGTCTGGTCTGCAGCAGATACCTGGCCTGCTTCCAGCTCATGGAGAATCCGGCGA
CGCTCTCCGAAAGCCTCGCCTCCAGAAGCCCATCACGGGGCACTTGGATGACTTATTCTTCACCCTGTAC
CCCTCCCTGGAGAAGTTTGAGGAAGAGCTGCTGGAGCTCCACGTCCAGGACCACTTCCAGGAGGGATGTG
GCCCACTGGACGGTGGTGCCCTGGAGATCCTGGAGCGGCGCCTGCGTGTGGGCGTGCACAATGGTCTGGG
CTTCGTGCAGAGGCCGCAGGTCGTTGTACTGGTGCCTGAGATGGATGTGGCCTTGACGCGCTCAGCTAGC
TTCAGCAGGAAAGTGGTCTCCTCTTCCAAGACCAGCTCCGGGAGCCAAGCTCTGGTTTTGAGAAGCCGCC
TCCGCCTCCCAGAGATGGTCGGCCACCCTGCATTTGCGGTCATCTTCCAGCTGGAGTACGTGTTCAGCAG
CCCTGCAGGAGTGGACGGCAATGCAGCTTCGGTCACCTCTCTGTCCAACCTGGCATGCATGCACATGGTC
CGCTGGGCTGTTTGGAACCCCTTGCTGGAAGCTGATTCTGGAAGGGTGACCCTGCCTCTGCAGGGTGGAA
TCCAGCCCAACCCCTCGCACTGTCTGGTCTACAAGGTACCCTCAGCCAGCATGAGCTCTGAAGAGGTGAA
GCAGGTGGAGTCGGGTACACTCCGGTTCCAGTTCTCGCTGGGCTCAGAAGAACACCTGGATGCACCCACG
GAGCCTGTCAGTGGCCCCAAAGTGGAGCGGCGGCCTTCCAGGAAACCACCCACGTCCCCTTCGAGCCCGC
CAGCGCCAGTACCTCGAGTTCTCGCTGCCCCGCAGAACTCACCTGTGGGACCAGGGTTGTCAATTTCCCA
GCTGGCGGCCTCCCCGCGGTCCCCGACTCAGCACTGCTTGGCCAGGCCTACTTCACAGCTACCCCATGGC
TCTCAGGCCTCCCCGGCCCAGGCACAGGAGTTCCCGTTGGAGGCCGGTATCTCCCACCTGGAAGCCGACC
TGAGCCAGACCTCCCTGGTCCTGGAAACATCCATTGCCGAACAGTTACAGGAGCTGCCGTTCACGCCTTT
GCATGCCCCTATTGTTGTGGGAACCCAGACCAGGAGCTCTGCAGGGCAGCCCTCGAGAGCCTCCATGGTG
CTCCTGCAGTCCTCCGGCTTTCCCGAGATTCTGGATGCCAATAAACAGCCAGCCGAGGCTGTCAGCGCTA
CAGAACCTGTGACGTTTAACCCTCAGAAGGAAGAATCAGATTGTCTACAAAGCAACGAGATGGTGCTACA
GTTTCTTGCCTTTAGCAGAGTGGCCCAGGACTGCCGAGGAACATCATGGCCAAAGACTGTGTATTTCACC
TTCCAGTTCTACCGCTTCCCACCCGCAACGACGCCACGACTGCAGCTGGTCCAGCTGGATGAGGCCGGCC
AGCCCAGCTCTGGCGCCCTGACCCACATCCTCGTGCCTGTGAGCAGAGATGGCACCTTTGATGCTGGGTC
TCCTGGCTTCCAGCTGAGGTACATGGTGGGCCCTGGGTTCCTGAAGCCAGGTGAGCGGCGCTGCTTTGCC
CGCTACCTGGCCGTGCAGACCCTGCAGATTGACGTCTGGGACGGAGACTCCCTGCTGCTCATCGGATCTG
CTGCCGTCCAGATGAAGCATCTCCTCCGCCAAGGCCGGCCGGCTGTGCAGGCCTCCCACGAGCTTGAGGT
CGTGGCAACTGAATACGAGCAGGACAACATGGTGGTGAGTGGAGACATGCTGGGGTTTGGCCGCGTCAAG
CCCATCGGCGTCCACTCGGTGGTGAAGGGCCGGCTGCACCTGACTTTGGCCAACGTGGGTCACCCGTGTG
AACAGAAAGTGAGAGGTTGTAGGATATCGGTACCAGTCGACTCTAGAGGATCCCGGGTGGCATCCCTGTG
ACCCCTCCCCAGTGCCTCTCCTGGCCCTGGAAGTTGCCACTCCAGTGCCCACCAGCCTTGTCCTAATAAA
ATTAAGTTGCATCATTTTGTCTGACTAGGTGTCCTTCTATAATATTATGGGGTGGAGGGGGGTGGTATGG
AGCAAGGGGCAAGTTGGGAAGACAACCTGTAGGGCCTGCGGGGTCTATTGGGAACCAAGCTGGAGTGCAG
TGGCACAATCTTGGCTCACTGCAATCTCCGCCTCCTGGGTTCAAGCGATTCTCCTGCCTCAGCCTCCCGA
GTTGTTGGGATTCCAGGCATGCATGACCAGGCTCAGCTAATTTTTGTTTTTTTGGTAGAGACGGGGTTTC
ACCATATTGGCCAGGCTGGTCTCCAACTCCTAATCTCAGGTGATCTACCCACCTTGGCCTCCCAAATTGC
TGGGATTACAGGCGTGAACCACTGCTCCCTTCCCTGTCCTTCTGATTTTAAAATAACTATACCAGCAGGA
GGACGTCCAGACACAGCATAGGCTACCTGGCCATGCCCAACCGGTGGGACATTTGAGTTGCTTGCTTGGC
ACTGTCCTCTCATGCGTTGGGTCCACTCAGTAGATGCCTGTTGAATTGGGTACGCGGCCAGCTTGGCTGT
GGAATGTGTGTCAGTTAGGGTGTGGAAAGTCCCCAGGCTCCCCAGCAGGCAGAAGTATGCAAAGCATGCA
TCTCAATTAGTCAGCAACCAGGTGTGGAAAGTCCCCAGGCTCCCCAGCAGGCAGAAGTATGCAAAGCATG
CATCTCAATTAGTCAGCAACCATAGTCCCGCCCCTAACTCCGCCCATCCCGCCCCTAACTCCGCCCAGTT
CCGCCCATTCTCCGCCCCATGGCTGACTAATTTTTTTTATTTATGCAGAGGCCGAGGCCGCCTCGGCCTC
TGAGCTATTCCAGAAGTAGTGAGGAGGCTTTTTTGGAGGCCTAGGCTTTTGCAAAAAGCTCCTCGAGGAA
CTGAAAAACCAGAAAGTTAATTCCCTATAGTGAGTCGTATTAAATTCGTAATCATGTCATAGCTGTTTCC
TGTGTGAAATTGTTATCCGCTCACAATTCCACACAACATACGAGCCGGAAGCATAAAGTGTAAAGCCTGG
GGTGCCTAATGAGTGAGCTAACTCACATTAATTGCGTTGCGCTCACTGCCCGCTTTCCAGTCGGGAAACC
TGTCGTGCCAGCTGCATTAATGAATCGGCCAACGCGCGGGGAGAGGCGGTTTGCGTATTGGGCGCTCTTC
CGCTTCCTCGCTCACTGACTCGCTGCGCTCGGTCGTTCGGCTGCGGCGAGCGGTATCAGCTCACTCAAAG
GCGGTAATACGGTTATCCACAGAATCAGGGGATAACGCAGGAAAGAACATGTGAGCAAAAGGCCAGCAAA
AGGCCAGGAACCGTAAAAAGGCCGCGTTGCTGGCGTTTTTCCATAGGCTCCGCCCCCCTGACGAGCATCA
CAAAAATCGACGCTCAAGTCAGAGGTGGCGAAACCCGACAGGACTATAAAGATACCAGGCGTTTCCCCCT
GGAAGCTCCCTCGTGCGCTCTCCTGTTCCGACCCTGCCGCTTACCGGATACCTGTCCGCCTTTCTCCCTT
CGGGAAGCGTGGCGCTTTCTCATAGCTCACGCTGTAGGTATCTCAGTTCGGTGTAGGTCGTTCGCTCCAA
GCTGGGCTGTGTGCACGAACCCCCCGTTCAGCCCGACCGCTGCGCCTTATCCGGTAACTATCGTCTTGAG
TCCAACCCGGTAAGACACGACTTATCGCCACTGGCAGCAGCCACTGGTAACAGGATTAGCAGAGCGAGGT
ATGTAGGCGGTGCTACAGAGTTCTTGAAGTGGTGGCCTAACTACGGCTACACTAGAAGAACAGTATTTGG
TATCTGCGCTCTGCTGAAGCCAGTTACCTTCGGAAAAAGAGTTGGTAGCTCTTGATCCGGCAAACAAACC
ACCGCTGGTAGCGGTGGTTTTTTTGTTTGCAAGCAGCAGATTACGCGCAGAAAAAAAGGATCTCAAGAAG
ATCCTTTGATCTTTTCTACGGGGTCTGACGCTCAGTGGAACGAAAACTCACGTTAAGGGATTTTGGTCAT
GAGATTATCAAAAAGGATCTTCACCTAGATCCTTTTAAATTAAAAATGAAGTTTTAAATCAATCTAAAGT
ATATATGAGTAAACTTGGTCTGACAGTTACCAATGCTTAATCAGTGAGGCACCTATCTCAGCGATCTGTC
TATTTCGTTCATCCATAGTTGCCTGACTCCCCGTCGTGTAGATAACTACGATACGGGAGGGCTTACCATC
TGGCCCCAGTGCTGCAATGATACCGCGAGACCCACGCTCACCGGCTCCAGATTTATCAGCAATAAACCAG
CCAGCCGGAAGGGCCGAGCGCAGAAGTGGTCCTGCAACTTTATCCGCCTCCATCCAGTCTATTAATTGTT
GCCGGGAAGCTAGAGTAAGTAGTTCGCCAGTTAATAGTTTGCGCAACGTTGTTGCCATTGCTACAGGCAT
CGTGGTGTCACGCTCGTCGTTTGGTATGGCTTCATTCAGCTCCGGTTCCCAACGATCAAGGCGAGTTACA
TGATCCCCCATGTTGTGCAAAAAAGCGGTTAGCTCCTTCGGTCCTCCGATCGTTGTCAGAAGTAAGTTGG
CCGCAGTGTTATCACTCATGGTTATGGCAGCACTGCATAATTCTCTTACTGTCATGCCATCCGTAAGATG
CTTTTCTGTGACTGGTGAGTACTCAACCAAGTCATTCTGAGAATAGTGTATGCGGCGACCGAGTTGCTCT
TGCCCGGCGTCAATACGGGATAATACCGCGCCACATAGCAGAACTTTAAAAGTGCTCATCATTGGAAAAC
GTTCTTCGGGGCGAAAACTCTCAAGGATCTTACCGCTGTTGAGATCCAGTTCGATGTAACCCACTCGTGC
ACCCAACTGATCTTCAGCATCTTTTACTTTCACCAGCGTTTCTGGGTGAGCAAAAACAGGAAGGCAAAAT
GCCGCAAAAAAGGGAATAAGGGCGACACGGAAATGTTGAATACTCATACTCTTCCTTTTTCAATATTATT
GAAGCATTTATCAGGGTTATTGTCTCATGAGCGGATACATATTTGAATGTATTTAGAAAAATAAACAAAT
AGGGGTTCCGCGCACATTTCCCCGAAAAGTGCCACCTG
[124 nt withheld, positions 6409-6532]
C
[91 nt withheld, positions 6534-6624]
A
[49 nt withheld, positions 6626-6674]
CCTTTGACGTTGGAGTCCACGTTCTTT
[37 nt withheld, positions 6702-6738]
ACCCTATCTCGGTCTATTCTTTTGATTTATAAGGGATTTTGCCGATTTCGGCCTATTGGTTAAAAAATGA
GCTGATTTAACAAAAATTTAACGCGAATTTTAACAAAATATTAACGCTTACAATTTCCATTCGCCATTCA
GGCTGCGCAACTGTTGGGAAGGGCGATCGGTGCGGGCCTCTTCGCTATTACGCCAGCTGGCGAAAGGGGG
ATGTGCTGCAAGGCGATTAAGTTGGGTAACGCCAGGGTTTTCCCAGTCACGACGTTGTAAAACGACGGCC
AGTGCCAAGCTGATCTATACATTGAATCAATATTGGCAATTAGCCATATTAGTCATTGGTTATATAGCAT
AAATCAATATTGGCTATTGGCCATTGCATACGTTGTATCTATATCATAATATGTACATTTATATTGGCTC
ATGTCCAATATGACCGCCATGTT
Features (pLannotate 1.2.2; 16 found; start..end, strand, type, name):
      1..380     +  enhancer       CMV enhancer: human cytomegalovirus immediate early enhancer
    382..581     +  promoter       CMV promoter: human cytomegalovirus (CMV) immediate early promoter
    617..637     +  CDS            3xFLAG (fragment): three tandem FLAG® epitope tags
    654..3215    +  CDS            NPHP4 (fragment): NPHP4_HUMAN - Also known as KIAA0673. Experimental evidence at protein level: Swiss-Prot protein existence level 1. Involved in the organization of apical junctions; the function is proposed to implicate a NPHP1-4-8 module (PubMed:19755384, PubMed:21565611). Does not seem to be strictly required for ciliogenesis (PubMed:21565611). Required for building functional cilia. Involved in the organization of the subapical actin network in multiciliated epithelial cells. Seems to recruit INT to basal bodies of motile cilia which subsequently interacts with actin-modifying proteins such as DAAM1 (By si
   3205..3827    +  polyA_signal   hGH poly(A) signal: human growth hormone polyadenylation signal
   3856..4185    +  promoter       SV40 promoter: SV40 enhancer and early promoter
   4224..4242    -  promoter       T7 promoter: promoter for bacteriophage T7 RNA polymerase
   4280..4296    -  protein_bind   lac operator: The lac repressor binds to the lac operator to inhibit transcription in E. coli. This inhibition can be relieved by adding lactose or isopropyl-β-D-thiogalactopyranoside (IPTG). lac repressor encoded by lacI
   4304..4334    -  promoter       lac promoter: promoter for the E. coli lac operon
   4349..4370    -  protein_bind   CAP binding site: CAP binding activates transcription in the presence of cAMP. E. coli catabolite activator protein
   4383..4475    -  CDS            lacI (fragment): lac repressor; lacI; The lac repressor binds to the lac operator to inhibit transcription in E. coli. This inhibition can be relieved by adding lactose or isopropyl-β-D-thiogalactopyranoside (IPTG).
   4658..5246    -  rep_origin     ori: high-copy-number ColE1/pMB1/pBR322/pUC origin of replication
   5417..6277    -  CDS            AmpR: β-lactamase; bla; confers resistance to ampicillin, carbenicillin, and related antibiotics
   6278..6382    -  promoter       AmpR promoter: bla
   6409..6837    +  rep_origin     f1 ori (sequence partly withheld): f1 bacteriophage origin of replication; arrow indicates direction of (+) strand synthesis
   6868..7022    -  CDS            lacZα (fragment): LacZα fragment of β-galactosidase; lacZ fragment
