[The description below was written by a language model from this plasmid's Addgene catalogue record and pLannotate feature annotations shown in this document.]
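Description:
LP453 is a mammalian expression plasmid built on the commercial pFLAG-CMV2 backbone, carrying a cDNA for a truncated form of human NPHP4 (nephrocystin-4, also known as POC10 or SLSN4) that covers amino acid residues 1-839. The catalogue lists the total size as about 7.2 kb, which agrees closely with the 7,181 nt sequenced record. In E. coli the plasmid replicates from a high-copy ColE1/pUC-type origin and is selected with ampicillin through the β-lactamase gene and its own promoter. An f1 origin is also present, which would allow single-stranded DNA production. Remnants of cloning-vector sequence (lac promoter and operator, CAP site, lacI and lacZα fragments, a T7 promoter) are annotated in the backbone but play no role in the mammalian expression cassette.

Expression is driven by the human cytomegalovirus immediate early enhancer and promoter, followed by a short FLAG epitope sequence. The annotation tool labels this a fragment of 3xFLAG, but its length fits the single N-terminal FLAG tag given in the catalogue. The NPHP4 fragment follows the tag, and the human growth hormone polyadenylation signal terminates the transcript. An SV40 enhancer/early promoter region lies downstream of the cassette. No mammalian selection marker is annotated, so the plasmid appears suited to transient transfection.

NPHP4 is a ciliary protein implicated in apical junction organisation and in building functional cilia. This FLAG-tagged N-terminal portion comes from work on the ciliary transition zone and Sonic hedgehog signalling. A tagged truncation of this kind would suit detection, immunoprecipitation or domain-mapping experiments, although the record does not state a specific application.
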