Addgene plasmid #90184: LP453
Purpose: pFLAG-CMV2 with cDNA encoding HsNPHP4 aa residues 1-839
Depositing lab: Lotte Pedersen. Depositing organization: University of Copenhagen. Publication: KIF13B establishes a CAV1-enriched microdomain at the ciliary transition zone to promote Sonic hedgehog signalling. Schou KB, Mogensen JB, Morthorst SK, Nielsen BS, Aleliunaite A, Serra-Marques A, Furstenberg N, Saunier S, Bizet AA, Veland IR, Akhmanova A, Christensen ST, Pedersen LB. Nat Commun. 2017 Jan 30;8:14177. doi: 10.1038/ncomms14177. PubMed 28134340.
Backbone
  Vector backbone: pFLAG-CMV2
  Backbone manufacturer: Sigma-Aldrich
  Backbone size w/o insert (bp): 4679
  Total vector size (bp): 7187
  Modifications to backbone: None
  Vector type: Mammalian Expression
Growth in bacteria
  Bacterial resistance: Ampicillin, 100 μg/mL
  Growth temperature: 37°C
  Growth strain: DH5alpha
  Copy number: Unknown
Gene/Insert
  Gene/Insert name: NPHP4
  Species: H. sapiens (human)
  Mutation: aa residues 1-839
  GenBank ID: XM_006710563.3
  Entrez Gene: NPHP4 (a.k.a. POC10, SLSN4)
  Tag / fusion protein: FLAG (N terminal on insert)
Terms and licenses: Academic/Nonprofit Terms; Industry Terms: Not Available to Industry
How to cite: LP453 was a gift from Lotte Pedersen (Addgene plasmid # 90184 ; http://n2t.net/addgene:90184 ; RRID:Addgene_90184)
